>Addgene plasmid #99890 | pYPQ132D2.0 | addgene full sequence | sequence record 203171 | Addgene NGS Result
CTGCATTAATGAATCGGCCAACGCGCGGGGAGAGGCGGTTTGCGTATTGGGCGCTCTTCCGCTTCCTCGC
TCACTGACTCGCTGCGCTCGGTCGTTCGGCTGCGGCGAGCGGTATCAGCTCACTCAAAGGCGGTAATACG
GTTATCCACAGAATCAGGGGATAACGCAGGAAAGAACATGAATTAATTCTCATGTTTGACAGCTTATCAT
CGATTAGCTTTAATGCGGTAGTTTATCACAGTTAAATTGCTAACGCAGTCAGGCACCGTGTATGAAATCT
AACAATGCGCTCATCGTCATCCTCGGCACCGTCACCCTGGATGCTGTAGGCATAGGCTTGGTTATGCCGG
TACTGCCGGGCCTCTTGCGGGATATCGTCCATTCCGACAGCATCGCCAGTCACTATGGCGTGCTGCTAGC
GCTATATGCGTTGATGCAATTTCTATGCGCACCCGTTCTCGGAGCACTGTCCGACCGCTTTGGCCGCCGC
CCAGTCCTGCTCGCTTCGCTACTTGGAGCCACTATCGACTACGCGATCATGGCGACCACACCCGTCCTGT
GGATTCTCTACGCCGGACGCATCGTGGCCGGCATCACCGGCGCCACAGGTGCGGTTGCTGGCGCCTATAT
CGCCGACATCACCGATGGGGAAGATCGGGCTCGCCACTTCGGGCTCATGAGCGCTTGTTTCGGCGTGGGT
ATGGTGGCAGGCCCCGTGGCCGGGGGACTGTTGGGCGCCATCTCCTTACATGCACCATTCCTTGCGGCGG
CGGTGCTCAACGGCCTCAACCTACTACTGGGCTGCTTCCTAATGCAGGAGTCGCATAAGGGAGAGCGCCG
ACCCATGCCCTTGAGAGCCTTCAACCCAGTCAGCTCCTTCCGGTGGGCGCGGGGCATGACTATCGTCGCC
GCACTTATGACTGTCTTCTTTATCATGCAACTCGTAGGACAGGTGCCGGCAGCGCTCTGGGTCATTTTCG
GCGAGGACCGCTTTCGCTGGAGCGCGACGATGATCGGCCTGTCGCTTGCGGTATTCGGAATCTTGCACGC
CCTCGCTCAAGCCTTCGTCACTGGTCCCGCCACCAAACGTTTCGGCGAGAAGCAGGCCATTATCGCCGGC
ATGGCGGCCGACGCGCTGGGCTACGTCTTGCTGGCGTTCGCGACGCGAGGCTGGATGGCCTTCCCCATTA
TGATTCTTCTCGCTTCCGGCGGCATCGGGATGCCCGCGTTGCAGGCCATGCTGTCCAGGCAGGTAGATGA
CGACCATCAGGGACAGCTTCAAGGATCGCTCGCGGCTCTTACCAGCCTAACTTCGATCATTGGACCGCTG
ATCGTCACGGCGATTTATGCCGCCTCGGCGAGCACATGGAACGGGTTGGCATGGATTGTAGGCGCCGCCC
TATACCTTGTCTGCCTCCCCGCGTTGCGTCGCGGTGCATGGAGCCGGGCCACCTCGACCTGAATGGAAGC
CGGCGGCACCTCGCTAACGGATTCACCACTCCAAGAATTGGAGCCAATCAATTCTTGCGGAGAACTGTGA
ATGCGCAAACCAACCCTTGATCGGGGAAGAACAGTATGTCGAGCTATTTTTTGACTTACTGGGGATCAAG
CCTGATTGGGAGAAAATAAAATATCCCCTATAGTGAGTCGTATTACATGGTCATAGCTGTTTCCTGGCAG
CTCTGGCCCGTGTCTCAAAATCTCTGATGTTACATTGCACAAGATAAAAATATATCATCATGCCTCCTCT
AGAGGTCTCCCATGAAGGGATCTTTAAACATACGAACAGATCACTTAAAGTTCTTCTGAAGCAACTTAAA
GTTATCAGGCATGCATGGATCTTGGAGGAATCAGATGTGCAGTCAGGGACCATAGCACAGGACAGGCGTC
TTCTACTGGTGCTACCAGCAAATGCTGGAAGCCGGGAACACTGGGTACGTTGGAAACCACGTGATGTGGA
GTAAGATAAACTGTAGGAGAAAAGCATTTCGTAGTGGGCCATGAAGCCTTTCAGGACATGTATTGCAGTA
TGGGCCGGCCCATTACGCAATTGGACGACAACAAAGACTAGTATTAGTACCACCTCGGCTATCCACATAG
ATCAAAGCTGGTTTAAAAGAGTTGTGCAGATGATCCGTGGCAGAGACGAGATCTAGTCTGAGTCGACCGT
CTCTGTTTTAGAGCTAGGCCAACATGAGGATCACCCATGTCTGCAGGGCCTAGCAAGTTAAAATAAGGCT
AGTCCGTTATCAACTTGGCCAACATGAGGATCACCCATGTCTGCAGGGCCAAGTGGCACCGAGTCGGTGC
TTTTTTTGTCCCTTCGAAGGGCAATTCTGCAGATATCCATCACACTGGCGGCCGCTCGAGGTCGAGGGTA
TCGATAAGCTTGGACCGAGACCCTCGAGCCACCCATGACCAAAATCCCTTAACGTGAGTTACGCGTCGTT
CCACTGAGCGTCAGACCCCGTAGAAAAGATCAAAGGATCTTCTTGAGATCCTTTTTTTCTGCGCGTAATC
TGCTGCTTGCAAACAAAAAAACCACCGCTACCAGCGGTGGTTTGTTTGCCGGATCAAGAGCTACCAACTC
TTTTTCCGAAGGTAACTGGCTTCAGCAGAGCGCAGATACCAAATACTGTTCTTCTAGTGTAGCCGTAGTT
AGGCCACCACTTCAAGAACTCTGTAGCACCGCCTACATACCTCGCTCTGCTAATCCTGTTACCAGTGGCT
GCTGCCAGTGGCGATAAGTCGTGTCTTACCGGGTTGGACTCAAGACGATAGTTACCGGATAAGGCGCAGC
GGTCGGGCTGAACGGGGGGTTCGTGCACACAGCCCAGCTTGGAGCGAACGACCTACACCGAACTGAGATA
CCTACAGCGTGAGCTATGAGAAAGCGCCACGCTTCCCGAAGGGAGAAAGGCGGACAGGTATCCGGTAAGC
GGCAGGGTCGGAACAGGAGAGCGCACGAGGGAGCTTCCAGGGGGAAACGCCTGGTATCTTTATAGTCCTG
TCGGGTTTCGCCACCTCTGACTTGAGCGTCGATTTTTGTGATGCTCGTCAGGGGGGCGGAGCCTATGGAA
AAACGCCAGCAACGCGGCCTTTTTACGGTTCCTGGCCTTTTGCTGGCCTTTTGCTCACATGTTCTTTCCT
GCGTTATCCCCTGATTCTGTGGATAACCGTATTACCGCCTTTGAGTGAGCTGATACCGCTCGCCGCAGCC
GAACGACCGAGCGCAGCGAGTCAGTGAGCGAGGAAGCGGAAGAGCGCCCAATACGCAAACCGCCTCTCCC
CGCGCGTTGGCCGATTCATTAATGCAGCTGGCACGACAGGTTTCCCGACTGGAAAGCGGGCAGTGAGCGC
AACGCAATTAATACGCGTACCGCTAGCCAGGAAGAGTTTGTAGAAACGCAAAAAGGCCATCCGTCAGGAT
GGCCTTCTGCTTAGTTTGATGCCTGGCAGTTTATGGCGGGCGTCCTGCCCGCCACCCTCCGGGCCGTTGC
TTCACAACGTTCAAATCCGCTCCCGGCGGATTTGTCCTACTCAGGAGAGCGTTCACCGACAAACAACAGA
TAAAACGAAAGGCCCAGTCTTCCGACTGAGCCTTTCGTTTTATTTGATGCCTGGCAGTTCCCTACTCTCG
CGTT
Features (pLannotate 1.2.2; 16 found; start..end, strand, type, name):
      1..54      -  CDS            lacI (fragment): lac repressor; lacI; The lac repressor binds to the lac operator to inhibit transcription in E. coli. This inhibition can be relieved by adding lactose or isopropyl-β-D-thiogalactopyranoside (IPTG).
     56..180     -  rep_origin     RSF ori (fragment): Plasmids containing the RSF 1030 origin of replication can be propagated in E. coli cells that contain additional plasmids with compatible origins.
    196..224     +  promoter       tet promoter: E. coli promoter for tetracycline efflux protein gene
    272..1462    +  CDS            TcR: tetracycline efflux protein; tet; confers resistance to tetracycline
   1560..1634    +  CDS            KanR (fragment): aminoglycoside phosphotransferase; aphA-3; confers resistance to kanamycin
   1637..1655    -  promoter       T7 promoter: promoter for bacteriophage T7 RNA polymerase
   1765..2142    +  promoter       OsU3 promoter: Oryza sativa (rice) snRNA U3 promoter
   2192..2210    +  misc_RNA       MS2 stem loop: stem loop that binds the bacteriophage MS2 coat protein
   2221..2257    +  misc_RNA       gRNA scaffold (fragment): guide RNA scaffold for the Streptococcus pyogenes CRISPR/Cas9 system
   2262..2280    +  misc_RNA       MS2 stem loop: stem loop that binds the bacteriophage MS2 coat protein
   2291..2310    +  misc_RNA       gRNA scaffold (fragment): guide RNA scaffold for the Streptococcus pyogenes CRISPR/Cas9 system
   2365..2392    -  misc_feature   MCS (fragment): pBluescript multiple cloning site
   2493..3081    +  rep_origin     ori: high-copy-number ColE1/pMB1/pBR322/pUC origin of replication
   3264..3356    +  CDS            lacI (fragment): lac repressor; lacI; The lac repressor binds to the lac operator to inhibit transcription in E. coli. This inhibition can be relieved by adding lactose or isopropyl-β-D-thiogalactopyranoside (IPTG).
   3411..3438    -  terminator     rrnB T2 terminator: transcription terminator T2 from the E. coli rrnB gene
   3570..3613    +  terminator     rrnB T1 terminator: Escherichia coli rrnB; transcription terminator T1 from the E. coli rrnB gene
