[The description below was written by a language model from this plasmid's Addgene catalogue record and pLannotate feature annotations shown in this document.]
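Description:
pYPQ132D2.0 is a small (about 3.6 kb) Golden Gate entry vector for plant CRISPR work, built on the pHD1 backbone and supplied as an empty backbone without a target-specific spacer. It is propagated in E. coli through a high-copy ColE1/pUC-type origin and selected with tetracycline, conferred by a complete TcR efflux-pump gene driven by its own tet promoter. The automated annotation also picks up short fragments of lacI, KanR, an RSF origin and a pBluescript MCS, along with a T7 promoter and rrnB T1/T2 terminators. The fragments appear to be backbone remnants rather than functional parts.

The working cassette consists of the rice (Oryza sativa) U3 snRNA promoter, an RNA polymerase III-type promoter suited to producing small untranslated RNAs in plants, followed by the gRNA2.0 scaffold. This is a Streptococcus pyogenes Cas9 guide RNA scaffold modified to carry MS2 stem loops, which bind the bacteriophage MS2 coat protein and so allow coat-protein-fused effector domains to be recruited to the guide RNA. The catalogue describes four MS2 binding sites, whereas the feature table annotates only two stem loops interspersed with scaffold fragments; the difference may reflect the limits of automated detection.

A user-chosen spacer is cloned by restriction enzyme; the record does not name the enzyme or site. The resulting unit occupies the second gRNA position when several guide cassettes are assembled by Golden Gate cloning. The associated work concerns multiplexed transcriptional activation in plants with the CRISPR-Act2.0 system. The vector itself encodes no Cas9 or activator component.
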