Addgene plasmid #99890: pYPQ132D2.0
Purpose: (Empty Backbone) Golden Gate entry vector to express the 2nd gRNA with gRNA2.0 scaffold (with four MS2 binding sites) under OsU3 promoter
Depositing lab: Yiping Qi. Depositing organization: University of Maryland, College Park. Publication: Robust transcriptional activation in plants using multiplexed CRISPR-Act2.0 and mTALE-Act systems. Lowder LG, Zhou J, Zhang Y, Malzahn A, Zhong Z, Hsieh TF, Voytas DF, Zhang Y, Qi Y. Mol Plant. 2017 Nov 29. pii: S1674-2052(17)30344-1. doi: 10.1016/j.molp.2017.11.010. PubMed 29197638.
Backbone
  Vector backbone: pHD1
  Backbone manufacturer: Cermak et al. 2011
  Vector type: Plant Expression, CRISPR
  Promoter: OsU3
Growth in bacteria
  Bacterial resistance: Tetracycline, 10 μg/mL
  Growth temperature: 37°C
  Growth strain: DH5alpha
  Copy number: Unknown
Gene/Insert
  Cloning method: Restriction Enzyme
Terms and licenses: Academic/Nonprofit Terms; Industry Terms: Not Available to Industry
How to cite: pYPQ132D2.0 was a gift from Yiping Qi (Addgene plasmid # 99890 ; http://n2t.net/addgene:99890 ; RRID:Addgene_99890)
